Addgene plasmid #201575: pCMV6-AN-DDK_V195A RAD23A
Purpose: Expresses a variant of human RAD23A containing mutation V195A within UBA1. Variant of plasmid pCMV6-AN-DDK_WT RAD23A
Depositing lab: Roger Woodgate. Depositing organization: National Institute of Child Health and Human Development (NICHD). Publication: A novel interaction between RAD23A/B and Y-family DNA polymerases. Ashton NW, Jaiswal N, Cestari Moreno N, Semenova IV, D'Orlando DA, Teatin Latancia M, McIntyre J, Woodgate R, Bezsonova I. J Mol Biol. 2023 Nov 5:168353. doi: 10.1016/j.jmb.2023.168353. PubMed 37935254.
Backbone
  Vector backbone: pCMV6-AN-DDK
  Backbone manufacturer: Origene
  Total vector size (bp): 7022
  Vector type: Mammalian Expression
  Selectable markers: Neomycin (select with G418)
Growth in bacteria
  Bacterial resistance: Ampicillin, 100 μg/mL
  Growth temperature: 37°C
  Growth strain: DH5alpha
  Copy number: High Copy
Gene/Insert
  Gene/Insert name: UV excision repair protein RAD23 homolog A
  Species: H. sapiens (human)
  Mutation: Contains mutation V195A
  Entrez Gene: RAD23A (a.k.a. HHR23A, HR23A)
  Tag / fusion protein: FLAG (N terminal on backbone)
Terms and licenses: Academic/Nonprofit Terms; Industry Terms: Not Available to Industry
How to cite: pCMV6-AN-DDK_V195A RAD23A was a gift from Roger Woodgate (Addgene plasmid # 201575 ; http://n2t.net/addgene:201575 ; RRID:Addgene_201575)
