[The description below was written by a language model from this plasmid's Addgene catalogue record and pLannotate feature annotations shown in this document.]
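Description:
pCMV6-AN-DDK_V195A RAD23A is a mammalian expression plasmid of about 7.0 kb built on the commercial pCMV6-AN-DDK backbone. It encodes human RAD23A (UV excision repair protein RAD23 homolog A, also known as HHR23A) carrying a V195A substitution located in the first ubiquitin-associated domain (UBA1). It is a point-mutant derivative of the corresponding wild-type RAD23A plasmid. In E. coli it is maintained at high copy through a ColE1/pUC-type origin and selected with ampicillin via the β-lactamase gene. An f1 origin and remnants of lacZα, lacI and lac promoter/operator sequences are also present as backbone carry-over.

The RAD23A open reading frame is driven by the human cytomegalovirus immediate-early enhancer and promoter and terminated by the human growth hormone polyadenylation signal. A T7 promoter sits between the CMV promoter and the coding region, where it could support in vitro transcription. Immediately upstream of the insert is a backbone-encoded N-terminal FLAG (DDK) epitope, annotated as a short fragment matching the 3xFLAG reference, consistent with a single tag. This tag allows detection or immunoprecipitation of the expressed protein with anti-FLAG antibodies. A separate SV40 early promoter cassette expresses the neomycin phosphotransferase gene, followed by a residual ble fragment and the SV40 polyadenylation signal, so transfected mammalian cells can be selected with G418.

The associated study concerns an interaction between RAD23A/B and Y-family DNA polymerases. The plasmid is therefore suited to comparing the UBA1 mutant with wild-type RAD23A in mammalian cells, although the record does not describe the specific effect of the V195A change.
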