Features (pLannotate 1.2.2; 20 found; start..end, strand, type, name):
      1..25      +  rep_origin     M13 ori (fragment): M13 bacteriophage origin of replication; arrow indicates direction of (+) strand synthesis
     29..183     -  CDS            lacZα (fragment): LacZα fragment of β-galactosidase; lacZ fragment
    343..722     +  enhancer       CMV enhancer: human cytomegalovirus immediate early enhancer
    724..923     +  promoter       CMV promoter: human cytomegalovirus (CMV) immediate early promoter
    952..970     +  promoter       T7 promoter: promoter for bacteriophage T7 RNA polymerase
   1023..1047    +  CDS            3xFLAG (fragment): three tandem FLAG® epitope tags
   1065..2153    +  CDS            RAD23A: RD23A_HUMAN - Experimental evidence at protein level: Swiss-Prot protein existence level 1. (Microbial infection) Involved in Vpr-dependent replication of HIV-1 in non-proliferating cells and primary macrophages. Required for the association of HIV-1 Vpr with the host proteasome. From Homo sapiens (Human).
   2257..2879    +  polyA_signal   hGH poly(A) signal: human growth hormone polyadenylation signal
   2908..3237    +  promoter       SV40 promoter: SV40 enhancer and early promoter
   3304..4095    +  CDS            neo: KKA2_KLEPN - Also known as kan, nptII. Experimental evidence at protein level: Swiss-Prot protein existence level 1. Resistance to kanamycin, neomycin, paromomycin, ribostamycin, butirosin and gentamicin B. From Klebsiella pneumoniae.
   4119..4277    +  CDS            ble (fragment): BLE_KLEPN - Experimental evidence at protein level: Swiss-Prot protein existence level 1. Binding protein with a strong affinity to the bleomycin family of antibiotics. Binds to CL990; an antimitotic-antibiotic compound. From Klebsiella pneumoniae.
   4272..4393    +  polyA_signal   SV40 poly(A) signal: SV40 polyadenylation signal
   4466..4482    -  protein_bind   lac operator: The lac repressor binds to the lac operator to inhibit transcription in E. coli. This inhibition can be relieved by adding lactose or isopropyl-β-D-thiogalactopyranoside (IPTG). lac repressor encoded by lacI
   4490..4520    -  promoter       lac promoter: promoter for the E. coli lac operon
   4535..4556    -  protein_bind   CAP binding site: CAP binding activates transcription in the presence of cAMP. E. coli catabolite activator protein
   4569..4661    -  CDS            lacI (fragment): lac repressor; lacI; The lac repressor binds to the lac operator to inhibit transcription in E. coli. This inhibition can be relieved by adding lactose or isopropyl-β-D-thiogalactopyranoside (IPTG).
   4844..5432    -  rep_origin     ori: high-copy-number ColE1/pMB1/pBR322/pUC origin of replication
   5603..6463    -  CDS            AmpR: β-lactamase; bla; confers resistance to ampicillin, carbenicillin, and related antibiotics
   6464..6568    -  promoter       AmpR promoter: bla
   6595..7023    +  rep_origin     f1 ori (sequence partly withheld): f1 bacteriophage origin of replication; arrow indicates direction of (+) strand synthesis
>Addgene plasmid #201575 | pCMV6-AN-DDK_V195A RAD23A | addgene full sequence | sequence record 395355 | Addgene NGS Result
AACAAAATATTAACGCTTACAATTTCCATTCGCCATTCAGGCTGCGCAACTGTTGGGAAGGGCGATCGGT
GCGGGCCTCTTCGCTATTACGCCAGCTGGCGAAAGGGGGATGTGCTGCAAGGCGATTAAGTTGGGTAACG
CCAGGGTTTTCCCAGTCACGACGTTGTAAAACGACGGCCAGTGCCAAGCTGATCTATACATTGAATCAAT
ATTGGCAATTAGCCATATTAGTCATTGGTTATATAGCATAAATCAATATTGGCTATTGGCCATTGCATAC
GTTGTATCTATATCATAATATGTACATTTATATTGGCTCATGTCCAATATGACCGCCATGTTGACATTGA
TTATTGACTAGTTATTAATAGTAATCAATTACGGGGTCATTAGTTCATAGCCCATATATGGAGTTCCGCG
TTACATAACTTACGGTAAATGGCCCGCCTGGCTGACCGCCCAACGACCCCCGCCCATTGACGTCAATAAT
GACGTATGTTCCCATAGTAACGCCAATAGGGACTTTCCATTGACGTCAATGGGTGGAGTATTTACGGTAA
ACTGCCCACTTGGCAGTACATCAAGTGTATCATATGCCAAGTCCGCCCCCTATTGACGTCAATGACGGTA
AATGGCCCGCCTGGCATTATGCCCAGTACATGACCTTACGGGACTTTCCTACTTGGCAGTACATCTACGT
ATTAGTCATCGCTATTACCATGGTGATGCGGTTTTGGCAGTACACCAATGGGCGTGGATAGCGGTTTGAC
TCACGGGGATTTCCAAGTCTCCACCCCATTGACGTCAATGGGAGTTTGTTTTGGCACCAAAATCAACGGG
ACTTTCCAAAATGTCGTAATAACCCCGCCCCGTTGACGCAAATGGGCGGTAGGCGTGTACGGTGGGAGGT
CTATATAAGCAGAGCTCGTTTAGTGAACCGTCAGAATTTTGTAATACGACTCACTATAGGGCGGCCGGGA
ATTCGTCGACTGGATCCGGTACCGAGGAGATCTGCCACCATGGATTACAAGGATGACGACGATAAGGCGA
TCGCCATGGAGCATATGGCCGTCACTATTACCCTGAAGACCCTGCAGCAGCAGACATTCAAGATTCGGAT
GGAACCTGATGAGACAGTCAAAGTCCTGAAAGAGAAGATCGAGGCAGAAAAAGGACGAGACGCATTCCCT
GTCGCAGGACAGAAGCTGATCTACGCTGGGAAAATTCTGTCCGACGATGTGCCAATCAGGGACTATCGCA
TTGATGAGAAGAACTTTGTGGTCGTGATGGTGACTAAGACCAAAGCCGGCCAGGGGACATCTGCTCCCCC
TGAAGCAAGTCCAACTGCCGCTCCCGAGAGCTCCACCTCTTTCCCACCCGCCCCAACATCCGGAATGTCT
CACCCTCCACCCGCAGCCCGCGAAGACAAATCCCCCTCTGAGGAAAGCGCCCCTACCACATCCCCAGAGA
GTGTCTCAGGCAGCGTGCCCTCTAGTGGATCAAGCGGCCGAGAGGAAGATGCTGCATCAACACTGGTGAC
TGGAAGCGAGTACGAAACCATGCTGACAGAGATCATGAGTATGGGCTATGAGCGGGAAAGAGTCGTGGCC
GCTCTGCGAGCCAGCTACAACAATCCCCACCGGGCTGCAGAGTATCTGCTGACTGGGATTCCTGGCAGCC
CCGAGCCTGAACATGGGTCTGTCCAAGAAAGTCAGGTGTCAGAGCAGCCAGCAACCGAGGCAGCAGGAGA
AAACCCACTGGAGTTCCTGAGAGATCAGCCCCAGTTTCAGAACATGAGGCAGGTCATCCAGCAGAATCCA
GCACTGCTGCCTGCTCTGCTGCAGCAGCTGGGCCAGGAAAACCCTCAGCTGCTGCAGCAGATCTCCAGGC
ATCAGGAGCAGTTTATTCAGATGCTGAATGAACCTCCAGGGGAGCTGGCCGACATCTCTGATGTCGAGGG
CGAAGTGGGGGCAATTGGAGAGGAAGCCCCTCAGATGAATTACATCCAGGTCACCCCACAGGAGAAGGAA
GCTATTGAACGGCTGAAAGCACTGGGCTTCCCCGAGAGCCTGGTCATCCAGGCCTATTTTGCTTGCGAGA
AGAACGAAAATCTGGCTGCAAACTTCCTGCTGAGCCAGAATTTTGACGATGAGTAAGAATTCGGATCCAC
GCGTAAGCTTCTCGAGACGCGTTAAGCGGCCGCACTCGAGGTTTAAACGGCCGGCCGCGGTCATAGCTGT
TTCCTGAACAGATCCCGGGTGGCATCCCTGTGACCCCTCCCCAGTGCCTCTCCTGGCCCTGGAAGTTGCC
ACTCCAGTGCCCACCAGCCTTGTCCTAATAAAATTAAGTTGCATCATTTTGTCTGACTAGGTGTCCTTCT
ATAATATTATGGGGTGGAGGGGGGTGGTATGGAGCAAGGGGCAAGTTGGGAAGACAACCTGTAGGGCCTG
CGGGGTCTATTGGGAACCAAGCTGGAGTGCAGTGGCACAATCTTGGCTCACTGCAATCTCCGCCTCCTGG
GTTCAAGCGATTCTCCTGCCTCAGCCTCCCGAGTTGTTGGGATTCCAGGCATGCATGACCAGGCTCAGCT
AATTTTTGTTTTTTTGGTAGAGACGGGGTTTCACCATATTGGCCAGGCTGGTCTCCAACTCCTAATCTCA
GGTGATCTACCCACCTTGGCCTCCCAAATTGCTGGGATTACAGGCGTGAACCACTGCTCCCTTCCCTGTC
CTTCTGATTTTAAAATAACTATACCAGCAGGAGGACGTCCAGACACAGCATAGGCTACCTGGCCATGCCC
AACCGGTGGGACATTTGAGTTGCTTGCTTGGCACTGTCCTCTCATGCGTTGGGTCCACTCAGTAGATGCC
TGTTGAATTGGGTACGCGGCCAGCTTGGCTGTGGAATGTGTGTCAGTTAGGGTGTGGAAAGTCCCCAGGC
TCCCCAGCAGGCAGAAGTATGCAAAGCATGCATCTCAATTAGTCAGCAACCAGGTGTGGAAAGTCCCCAG
GCTCCCCAGCAGGCAGAAGTATGCAAAGCATGCATCTCAATTAGTCAGCAACCATAGTCCCGCCCCTAAC
TCCGCCCATCCCGCCCCTAACTCCGCCCAGTTCCGCCCATTCTCCGCCCCATGGCTGACTAATTTTTTTT
ATTTATGCAGAGGCCGAGGCCGCCTCGGCCTCTGAGCTATTCCAGAAGTAGTGAGGAGGCTTTTTTGGAG
GCCTAGGCTTTTGCAAAAAGCTCCCGGGAGCTTGTATATCCATTTTCGGATCTGATCAAGAGACAGGATG
AGGATCGTTTCGCATGATTGAACAAGATGGATTGCACGCAGGTTCTCCGGCCGCTTGGGTGGAGAGGCTA
TTCGGCTATGACTGGGCACAACAGACAATCGGCTGCTCTGATGCCGCCGTGTTCCGGCTGTCAGCGCAGG
GGCGCCCGGTTCTTTTTGTCAAGACCGACCTGTCCGGTGCCCTGAATGAACTGCAGGACGAGGCAGCGCG
GCTATCGTGGCTGGCCACGACGGGCGTTCCTTGCGCAGCTGTGCTCGACGTTGTCACTGAAGCGGGAAGG
GACTGGCTGCTATTGGGCGAAGTGCCGGGGCAGGATCTCCTGTCATCTCACCTTGCTCCTGCCGAGAAAG
TATCCATCATGGCTGATGCAATGCGGCGGCTGCATACGCTTGATCCGGCTACCTGCCCATTCGACCACCA
AGCGAAACATCGCATCGAGCGAGCACGTACTCGGATGGAAGCCGGTCTTGTCGATCAGGATGATCTGGAC
GAAGAGCATCAGGGGCTCGCGCCAGCCGAACTGTTCGCCAGGCTCAAGGCGCGCATGCCCGACGGCGAGG
ATCTCGTCGTGACCCATGGCGATGCCTGCTTGCCGAATATCATGGTGGAAAATGGCCGCTTTTCTGGATT
CATCGACTGTGGCCGGCTGGGTGTGGCCGACCGCTATCAGGACATAGCGTTGGCTACCCGTGATATTGCT
GAAGAGCTTGGCGGCGAATGGGCTGACCGCTTCCTCGTGCTTTACGGTATCGCCGCTCCCGATTCGCAGC
GCATCGCCTTCTATCGCCTTCTTGACGAGTTCTTCTGAGCGGGACTCTGGGGTTCGAAATGACCGACCAA
GCGACGCCCAACCTGCCATCACGAGATTTCGATTCCACCGCCGCCTTCTATGAAAGGTTGGGCTTCGGAA
TCGTTTTCCGGGACGCCGGCTGGATGATCCTCCAGCGCGGGGATCTCATGCTGGAGTTCTTCGCCCACCC
CAACTTGTTTATTGCAGCTTATAATGGTTACAAATAAAGCAATAGCATCACAAATTTCACAAATAAAGCA
TTTTTTTCACTGCATTCTAGTTGTGGTTTGTCCAAACTCATCAATGTATCTTATCATGTCTGTATACCGT
CGACCTCTAGCTAGAGCTTGGCGTAATCATGGTCATAGCTGTTTCCTGTGTGAAATTGTTATCCGCTCAC
AATTCCACACAACATACGAGCCGGAAGCATAAAGTGTAAAGCCTGGGGTGCCTAATGAGTGAGCTAACTC
ACATTAATTGCGTTGCGCTCACTGCCCGCTTTCCAGTCGGGAAACCTGTCGTGCCAGCTGCATTAATGAA
TCGGCCAACGCGCGGGGAGAGGCGGTTTGCGTATTGGGCGCTCTTCCGCTTCCTCGCTCACTGACTCGCT
GCGCTCGGTCGTTCGGCTGCGGCGAGCGGTATCAGCTCACTCAAAGGCGGTAATACGGTTATCCACAGAA
TCAGGGGATAACGCAGGAAAGAACATGTGAGCAAAAGGCCAGCAAAAGGCCAGGAACCGTAAAAAGGCCG
CGTTGCTGGCGTTTTTCCATAGGCTCCGCCCCCCTGACGAGCATCACAAAAATCGACGCTCAAGTCAGAG
GTGGCGAAACCCGACAGGACTATAAAGATACCAGGCGTTTCCCCCTGGAAGCTCCCTCGTGCGCTCTCCT
GTTCCGACCCTGCCGCTTACCGGATACCTGTCCGCCTTTCTCCCTTCGGGAAGCGTGGCGCTTTCTCATA
GCTCACGCTGTAGGTATCTCAGTTCGGTGTAGGTCGTTCGCTCCAAGCTGGGCTGTGTGCACGAACCCCC
CGTTCAGCCCGACCGCTGCGCCTTATCCGGTAACTATCGTCTTGAGTCCAACCCGGTAAGACACGACTTA
TCGCCACTGGCAGCAGCCACTGGTAACAGGATTAGCAGAGCGAGGTATGTAGGCGGTGCTACAGAGTTCT
TGAAGTGGTGGCCTAACTACGGCTACACTAGAAGAACAGTATTTGGTATCTGCGCTCTGCTGAAGCCAGT
TACCTTCGGAAAAAGAGTTGGTAGCTCTTGATCCGGCAAACAAACCACCGCTGGTAGCGGTGGTTTTTTT
GTTTGCAAGCAGCAGATTACGCGCAGAAAAAAAGGATCTCAAGAAGATCCTTTGATCTTTTCTACGGGGT
CTGACGCTCAGTGGAACGAAAACTCACGTTAAGGGATTTTGGTCATGAGATTATCAAAAAGGATCTTCAC
CTAGATCCTTTTAAATTAAAAATGAAGTTTTAAATCAATCTAAAGTATATATGAGTAAACTTGGTCTGAC
AGTTACCAATGCTTAATCAGTGAGGCACCTATCTCAGCGATCTGTCTATTTCGTTCATCCATAGTTGCCT
GACTCCCCGTCGTGTAGATAACTACGATACGGGAGGGCTTACCATCTGGCCCCAGTGCTGCAATGATACC
GCGAGACCCACGCTCACCGGCTCCAGATTTATCAGCAATAAACCAGCCAGCCGGAAGGGCCGAGCGCAGA
AGTGGTCCTGCAACTTTATCCGCCTCCATCCAGTCTATTAATTGTTGCCGGGAAGCTAGAGTAAGTAGTT
CGCCAGTTAATAGTTTGCGCAACGTTGTTGCCATTGCTACAGGCATCGTGGTGTCACGCTCGTCGTTTGG
TATGGCTTCATTCAGCTCCGGTTCCCAACGATCAAGGCGAGTTACATGATCCCCCATGTTGTGCAAAAAA
GCGGTTAGCTCCTTCGGTCCTCCGATCGTTGTCAGAAGTAAGTTGGCCGCAGTGTTATCACTCATGGTTA
TGGCAGCACTGCATAATTCTCTTACTGTCATGCCATCCGTAAGATGCTTTTCTGTGACTGGTGAGTACTC
AACCAAGTCATTCTGAGAATAGTGTATGCGGCGACCGAGTTGCTCTTGCCCGGCGTCAATACGGGATAAT
ACCGCGCCACATAGCAGAACTTTAAAAGTGCTCATCATTGGAAAACGTTCTTCGGGGCGAAAACTCTCAA
GGATCTTACCGCTGTTGAGATCCAGTTCGATGTAACCCACTCGTGCACCCAACTGATCTTCAGCATCTTT
TACTTTCACCAGCGTTTCTGGGTGAGCAAAAACAGGAAGGCAAAATGCCGCAAAAAAGGGAATAAGGGCG
ACACGGAAATGTTGAATACTCATACTCTTCCTTTTTCAATATTATTGAAGCATTTATCAGGGTTATTGTC
TCATGAGCGGATACATATTTGAATGTATTTAGAAAAATAAACAAATAGGGGTTCCGCGCACATTTCCCCG
AAAAGTGCCACCTG
[124 nt withheld, positions 6595-6718]
C
[91 nt withheld, positions 6720-6810]
A
[49 nt withheld, positions 6812-6860]
CCTTTGACGTTGGAGTCCACGTTCTTT
[37 nt withheld, positions 6888-6924]
ACCCTATCTCGGTCTATTCTTTTGATTTATAAGGGATTTTGCCGATTTCGGCCTATTGGTTAAAAAATGA
GCTGATTTAACAAAAATTTAACGCGAATTTT
